Addgene plasmid #154411: pDONR223 SARS-CoV2 TEV-NSP13
Purpose: Gateway-compatible Entry vector
Depositing lab: Fritz Roth. Depositing organization: Sinai Health System. Publication: A Comprehensive, Flexible Collection of SARS-CoV-2 Coding Regions. Kim DK, Knapp JJ, Kuang D, Chawla A, Cassonnet P, Lee H, Sheykhkarimli D, Samavarchi-Tehrani P, Abdouni H, Rayhan A, Li R, Pogoutse O, Coyaud E, van der Werf S, Demeret C, Gingras AC, Taipale M, Raught B, Jacob Y, Roth FP. G3 (Bethesda). 2020 Aug 6. pii: g3.120.401554. doi: 10.1534/g3.120.401554. PubMed 32763951.
Backbone
  Vector backbone: pDONR223
  Backbone manufacturer: Rual et al, Genome Res. 14:2128-2135, 2004.
  Backbone size w/o insert (bp): 5005
  Vector type: Gateway-compatible Entry vector, with insert of NSP13 CDS with a TEV sequence at the N-term.
Growth in bacteria
  Bacterial resistance: Spectinomycin, 50 μg/mL
  Growth temperature: 37°C
  Growth strain: DH5alpha
  Copy number: Unknown
Gene/Insert
  Gene/Insert name: NSP13 (alt name: Heli)
  Species: SARS-CoV-2 isolate Wuhan-Hu-1
  Insert size (bp): 1830
  Mutation: Many synonymous changes due to codon optimization
  Entrez Gene: ORF1ab (a.k.a. GU280_gp01)
  Cloning method: Gateway Cloning
  Sequencing primers: 5′ M13F; 3′ M13R
Resource information
  A portion of this plasmid was derived from a plasmid made by: PCR amplified
Terms and licenses: Academic/Nonprofit Terms; Industry Terms
How to cite: pDONR223 SARS-CoV2 TEV-NSP13 was a gift from Fritz Roth (Addgene plasmid # 154411 ; http://n2t.net/addgene:154411 ; RRID:Addgene_154411)
