[The description below was written by a language model from this plasmid's Addgene catalogue record and pLannotate feature annotations shown in this document.]
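Description:
pDONR223 SARS-CoV2 TEV-NSP13 is a Gateway-compatible entry clone built on the pDONR223 backbone, carrying the coding sequence for non-structural protein 13 (NSP13, the helicase) of SARS-CoV-2 isolate Wuhan-Hu-1. It is a bacterial propagation plasmid rather than an expression vector. It replicates through a high-copy ColE1/pUC-type origin and is selected with spectinomycin via the aadA (SmR) aminoglycoside adenylyltransferase gene, which lies downstream of a class 1 integron Pc promoter fragment and a residual gentamicin-resistance gene fragment. The sequenced plasmid is 4,620 nt, smaller than the listed empty backbone, which is expected because Gateway cloning replaces the donor vector's selection cassette with the insert.

The insert (recorded as 1,830 bp) was PCR amplified and introduced by Gateway cloning. It is codon optimized, so it carries many synonymous changes relative to the viral genome. It is flanked by two attL recombination sites, annotated by the automated tool as attL3 and attL2. A tobacco etch virus (TEV) protease recognition site sits immediately upstream of the NSP13 coding region, so any N-terminal tag supplied by a destination vector can later be cleaved off. The annotation software matched the open reading frame to the SARS-CoV replicase polyprotein 1ab and attached a methyltransferase description. That text belongs to the polyprotein entry as a whole, and the catalogue identifies this segment as NSP13. rrnB T1 and T2 terminators upstream of the cassette insulate it from read-through transcription, a T7 promoter lies just outside the downstream attL site, and small lacZα and lacI fragments are backbone remnants. No promoter is positioned to drive the insert. The clone is meant for LR recombination into destination vectors chosen by the user, as part of a collection of SARS-CoV-2 coding regions.
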