Features (pLannotate 1.2.2; 13 found; start..end, strand, type, name):
    130..157     -  terminator     rrnB T2 terminator: transcription terminator T2 from the E. coli rrnB gene
    289..332     +  terminator     rrnB T1 terminator: Escherichia coli rrnB; transcription terminator T1 from the E. coli rrnB gene
    379..415     -  CDS            lacZα (fragment): LacZα fragment of β-galactosidase; lacZ fragment
    432..527     +  protein_bind   attL3: mutant version of attL; recombination site for the Gateway® LR reaction LR Clonase™
    530..546     +  CDS            TEV site (fragment): tobacco etch virus (TEV) protease recognition and cleavage site
    554..2356    +  CDS            rep (fragment): R1AB_SARS - Experimental evidence at protein level: Swiss-Prot protein existence level 1. [2'-O-methyltransferase]: Methyltransferase that mediates mRNA cap 2'-O-ribose methylation to the 5'-cap structure of viral mRNAs. N7-methyl guanosine cap is a prerequisite for binding of nsp16. Therefore plays an essential role in viral mRNAs cap methylation which is essential to evade immune system. From Severe acute respiratory syndrome coronavirus (SARS-CoV).
   2361..2460    -  protein_bind   attL2: mutant version of attL; recombination site for the Gateway® LR reaction LR Clonase™
   2478..2496    -  promoter       T7 promoter: promoter for bacteriophage T7 RNA polymerase
   2686..2709    +  promoter       Pc promoter (fragment): intI1 (promoter lies within the coding sequence); class 1 integron promoter
   2885..2941    +  CDS            GmR (fragment): gentamycin acetyltransferase; aacC1; confers resistance to gentamycin
   2948..3739    +  CDS            SmR: aminoglycoside adenylyltransferase (Murphy, 1985); aadA; confers resistance to spectinomycin and streptomycin
   3832..4420    +  rep_origin     ori: high-copy-number ColE1/pMB1/pBR322/pUC origin of replication
   4603..75      +  CDS            lacI (fragment) (across the origin): lac repressor; lacI; The lac repressor binds to the lac operator to inhibit transcription in E. coli. This inhibition can be relieved by adding lactose or isopropyl-β-D-thiogalactopyranoside (IPTG).
>Addgene plasmid #154411 | pDONR223 SARS-CoV2 TEV-NSP13 | addgene full sequence | sequence record 304733 | Addgene NGS Result
GCCTCTCCCCGCGCGTTGGCCGATTCATTAATGCAGCTGGCACGACAGGTTTCCCGACTGGAAAGCGGGC
AGTGAGCGCAACGCAATTAATACGCGTACCGCTAGCCAGGAAGAGTTTGTAGAAACGCAAAAAGGCCATC
CGTCAGGATGGCCTTCTGCTTAGTTTGATGCCTGGCAGTTTATGGCGGGCGTCCTGCCCGCCACCCTCCG
GGCCGTTGCTTCACAACGTTCAAATCCGCTCCCGGCGGATTTGTCCTACTCAGGAGAGCGTTCACCGACA
AACAACAGATAAAACGAAAGGCCCAGTCTTCCGACTGAGCCTTTCGTTTTATTTGATGCCTGGCAGTTCC
CTACTCTCGCGTTAACGCTAGCATGGATGTTTTCCCAGTCACGACGTTGTAAAACGACGGCCAGTCTTAA
GCTCGGGCCCCAAATAATGATTTTATTTTGACTGATAGTGACCTGTTCGTTGCAACAAATTGATGAGCAA
TGCTTTTTTATAATGCCAACTTTGTACAAAAAAGTTGGCGAAAACCTGTACTTCCAAGGCATGGCCGTGG
GCGCTTGCGTGCTGTGCAACTCTCAGACCAGCCTGAGATGTGGAGCTTGCATCCGCAGGCCTTTCCTGTG
CTGCAAGTGCTGCTACGACCACGTGATCAGCACCTCCCACAAGCTGGTGCTGTCCGTGAACCCATACGTG
TGCAACGCTCCTGGTTGTGACGTGACTGACGTGACCCAGCTGTACCTGGGCGGAATGAGCTACTACTGCA
AGTCCCACAAGCCCCCTATCAGCTTCCCACTGTGCGCTAACGGCCAGGTGTTCGGACTGTACAAGAACAC
CTGCGTGGGCTCCGACAACGTGACCGACTTCAACGCCATCGCTACCTGCGACTGGACCAACGCCGGAGAC
TACATCCTGGCTAACACCTGCACCGAAAGGCTGAAGCTGTTCGCCGCTGAGACCCTGAAGGCCACCGAGG
AAACCTTCAAGCTGTCTTACGGTATCGCTACCGTGCGTGAGGTGCTGTCTGACCGCGAACTGCACCTGTC
TTGGGAAGTGGGCAAGCCAAGACCACCCCTGAACCGTAACTACGTGTTCACCGGATACAGGGTGACCAAG
AACAGCAAGGTGCAGATCGGAGAGTACACCTTCGAAAAGGGAGACTACGGTGACGCCGTGGTGTACAGAG
GAACCACCACCTACAAGCTGAACGTGGGTGACTACTTCGTGCTGACCTCCCACACCGTGATGCCACTGTC
TGCTCCCACCCTGGTGCCTCAGGAACACTACGTGCGCATCACCGGACTGTACCCAACCCTGAACATCTCC
GACGAGTTCAGCTCCAACGTGGCCAACTACCAGAAAGTGGGCATGCAGAAGTACTCCACCCTGCAGGGAC
CTCCAGGTACCGGCAAGTCTCACTTCGCCATCGGTCTGGCTCTGTACTACCCCTCTGCCCGTATCGTGTA
CACTGCTTGTTCTCACGCTGCTGTGGATGCTCTGTGCGAGAAGGCTCTGAAGTACCTGCCTATCGACAAG
TGCTCCCGCATCATCCCAGCCAGAGCTCGTGTGGAATGCTTCGACAAGTTCAAGGTGAACTCTACCCTGG
AGCAGTACGTGTTCTGCACCGTGAACGCCCTGCCTGAAACCACCGCTGACATCGTGGTGTTCGACGAGAT
CAGCATGGCCACCAACTACGACCTGTCTGTGGTGAACGCTAGACTGAGGGCTAAGCACTACGTGTACATC
GGTGACCCAGCTCAGCTGCCTGCTCCTCGTACCCTGCTGACCAAGGGCACCCTGGAGCCAGAATACTTCA
ACAGCGTGTGCCGCCTGATGAAGACCATCGGTCCAGACATGTTCCTGGGTACCTGCCGCCGCTGCCCTGC
TGAAATCGTGGACACCGTGTCTGCTCTGGTGTACGACAACAAGCTGAAGGCCCACAAGGACAAGAGCGCC
CAGTGCTTCAAGATGTTCTACAAGGGAGTGATCACCCACGACGTGTCTAGCGCCATCAACAGGCCCCAGA
TCGGTGTGGTGCGCGAGTTCCTGACCAGGAACCCCGCCTGGAGAAAGGCCGTGTTCATCTCCCCTTACAA
CTCTCAGAACGCCGTGGCTTCCAAGATCCTGGGTCTGCCTACCCAGACCGTGGACTCCTCTCAGGGCTCT
GAATACGACTACGTGATCTTCACCCAGACCACCGAGACCGCCCACAGCTGCAACGTGAACAGGTTCAACG
TGGCCATCACCAGAGCTAAAGTGGGAATCCTGTGCATCATGAGCGACAGAGACCTGTACGACAAGCTGCA
GTTCACCTCCCTGGAGATCCCCCGCAGGAACGTGGCTACCCTGCAGTAATACCCAACTTTCTTGTACAAA
GTTGGCATTATAAGAAAGCATTGCTTATCAATTTGTTGCAACGAACAGGTCACTATCAGTCAAAATAAAA
TCATTATTTGCCATCCAGCTGATATCCCCTATAGTGAGTCGTATTACATGGTCATAGCTGTTTCCTGGCA
GCTCTGGCCCGTGTCTCAAAATCTCTGATGTTACATTGCACAAGATAAAAATATATCATCATGCCTCCTC
TAGACCAGCCAGGACAGAAATGCCTCGACTTCGCTGCTACCCAAGGTTGCCGGGTGACGCACACCGTGGA
AACGGATGAAGGCACGAACCCAGTGGACATAAGCCTGTTCGGTTCGTAAGCTGTAATGCAAGTAGCGTAT
GCGCTCACGCAACTGGTCCAGAACCTTGACCGAACGCAGCGGTGGTAACGGCGCAGTGGCGGTTTTCATG
GCTTGTTATGACTGTTTTTTTGGGGTACAGTCTATGCCTCGGGCATCCAAGCAGCAAGCGCGTTACGCCG
TGGGTCGATGTTTGATGTTATGGAGCAGCAACGATGTTACGCAGCAGGGCAGTCGCCCTAAAACAAAGTT
AAACATTATGAGGGAAGCGGTGATCGCCGAAGTATCGACTCAACTATCAGAGGTAGTTGGCGTCATCGAG
CGCCATCTCGAACCGACGTTGCTGGCCGTACATTTGTACGGCTCCGCAGTGGATGGCGGCCTGAAGCCAC
ACAGTGATATTGATTTGCTGGTTACGGTGACCGTAAGGCTTGATGAAACAACGCGGCGAGCTTTGATCAA
CGACCTTTTGGAAACTTCGGCTTCCCCTGGAGAGAGCGAGATTCTCCGCGCTGTAGAAGTCACCATTGTT
GTGCACGACGACATCATTCCGTGGCGTTATCCAGCTAAGCGCGAACTGCAATTTGGAGAATGGCAGCGCA
ATGACATTCTTGCAGGTATCTTCGAGCCAGCCACGATCGACATTGATCTGGCTATCTTGCTGACAAAAGC
AAGAGAACATAGCGTTGCCTTGGTAGGTCCAGCGGCGGAGGAACTCTTTGATCCGGTTCCTGAACAGGAT
CTATTTGAGGCGCTAAATGAAACCTTAACGCTATGGAACTCGCCGCCCGACTGGGCTGGCGATGAGCGAA
ATGTAGTGCTTACGTTGTCCCGCATTTGGTACAGCGCAGTAACCGGCAAAATCGCGCCGAAGGATGTCGC
TGCCGACTGGGCAATGGAGCGCCTGCCGGCCCAGTATCAGCCCGTCATACTTGAAGCTAGACAGGCTTAT
CTTGGACAAGAAGAAGATCGCTTGGCCTCGCGCGCAGATCAGTTGGAAGAATTTGTCCACTACGTGAAAG
GCGAGATCACCAAGGTAGTCGGCAAATAACCCTCGAGCCACCCATGACCAAAATCCCTTAACGTGAGTTA
CGCGTCGTTCCACTGAGCGTCAGACCCCGTAGAAAAGATCAAAGGATCTTCTTGAGATCCTTTTTTTCTG
CGCGTAATCTGCTGCTTGCAAACAAAAAAACCACCGCTACCAGCGGTGGTTTGTTTGCCGGATCAAGAGC
TACCAACTCTTTTTCCGAAGGTAACTGGCTTCAGCAGAGCGCAGATACCAAATACTGTTCTTCTAGTGTA
GCCGTAGTTAGGCCACCACTTCAAGAACTCTGTAGCACCGCCTACATACCTCGCTCTGCTAATCCTGTTA
CCAGTGGCTGCTGCCAGTGGCGATAAGTCGTGTCTTACCGGGTTGGACTCAAGACGATAGTTACCGGATA
AGGCGCAGCGGTCGGGCTGAACGGGGGGTTCGTGCACACAGCCCAGCTTGGAGCGAACGACCTACACCGA
ACTGAGATACCTACAGCGTGAGCTATGAGAAAGCGCCACGCTTCCCGAAGGGAGAAAGGCGGACAGGTAT
CCGGTAAGCGGCAGGGTCGGAACAGGAGAGCGCACGAGGGAGCTTCCAGGGGGAAACGCCTGGTATCTTT
ATAGTCCTGTCGGGTTTCGCCACCTCTGACTTGAGCGTCGATTTTTGTGATGCTCGTCAGGGGGGCGGAG
CCTATGGAAAAACGCCAGCAACGCGGCCTTTTTACGGTTCCTGGCCTTTTGCTGGCCTTTTGCTCACATG
TTCTTTCCTGCGTTATCCCCTGATTCTGTGGATAACCGTATTACCGCCTTTGAGTGAGCTGATACCGCTC
GCCGCAGCCGAACGACCGAGCGCAGCGAGTCAGTGAGCGAGGAAGCGGAAGAGCGCCCAATACGCAAACC
