>Addgene plasmid #154411 | pDONR223 SARS-CoV2 TEV-NSP13 | depositor partial sequence | sequence record 298880 | Inserted CDS with stop codon
GAAAACCTGTACTTCCAAGGCATGGCCGTGGGCGCTTGCGTGCTGTGCAACTCTCAGACCAGCCTGAGAT
GTGGAGCTTGCATCCGCAGGCCTTTCCTGTGCTGCAAGTGCTGCTACGACCACGTGATCAGCACCTCCCA
CAAGCTGGTGCTGTCCGTGAACCCATACGTGTGCAACGCTCCTGGTTGTGACGTGACTGACGTGACCCAG
CTGTACCTGGGCGGAATGAGCTACTACTGCAAGTCCCACAAGCCCCCTATCAGCTTCCCACTGTGCGCTA
ACGGCCAGGTGTTCGGACTGTACAAGAACACCTGCGTGGGCTCCGACAACGTGACCGACTTCAACGCCAT
CGCTACCTGCGACTGGACCAACGCCGGAGACTACATCCTGGCTAACACCTGCACCGAAAGGCTGAAGCTG
TTCGCCGCTGAGACCCTGAAGGCCACCGAGGAAACCTTCAAGCTGTCTTACGGTATCGCTACCGTGCGTG
AGGTGCTGTCTGACCGCGAACTGCACCTGTCTTGGGAAGTGGGCAAGCCAAGACCACCCCTGAACCGTAA
CTACGTGTTCACCGGATACAGGGTGACCAAGAACAGCAAGGTGCAGATCGGAGAGTACACCTTCGAAAAG
GGAGACTACGGTGACGCCGTGGTGTACAGAGGAACCACCACCTACAAGCTGAACGTGGGTGACTACTTCG
TGCTGACCTCCCACACCGTGATGCCACTGTCTGCTCCCACCCTGGTGCCTCAGGAACACTACGTGCGCAT
CACCGGACTGTACCCAACCCTGAACATCTCCGACGAGTTCAGCTCCAACGTGGCCAACTACCAGAAAGTG
GGCATGCAGAAGTACTCCACCCTGCAGGGACCTCCAGGTACCGGCAAGTCTCACTTCGCCATCGGTCTGG
CTCTGTACTACCCCTCTGCCCGTATCGTGTACACTGCTTGTTCTCACGCTGCTGTGGATGCTCTGTGCGA
GAAGGCTCTGAAGTACCTGCCTATCGACAAGTGCTCCCGCATCATCCCAGCCAGAGCTCGTGTGGAATGC
TTCGACAAGTTCAAGGTGAACTCTACCCTGGAGCAGTACGTGTTCTGCACCGTGAACGCCCTGCCTGAAA
CCACCGCTGACATCGTGGTGTTCGACGAGATCAGCATGGCCACCAACTACGACCTGTCTGTGGTGAACGC
TAGACTGAGGGCTAAGCACTACGTGTACATCGGTGACCCAGCTCAGCTGCCTGCTCCTCGTACCCTGCTG
ACCAAGGGCACCCTGGAGCCAGAATACTTCAACAGCGTGTGCCGCCTGATGAAGACCATCGGTCCAGACA
TGTTCCTGGGTACCTGCCGCCGCTGCCCTGCTGAAATCGTGGACACCGTGTCTGCTCTGGTGTACGACAA
CAAGCTGAAGGCCCACAAGGACAAGAGCGCCCAGTGCTTCAAGATGTTCTACAAGGGAGTGATCACCCAC
GACGTGTCTAGCGCCATCAACAGGCCCCAGATCGGTGTGGTGCGCGAGTTCCTGACCAGGAACCCCGCCT
GGAGAAAGGCCGTGTTCATCTCCCCTTACAACTCTCAGAACGCCGTGGCTTCCAAGATCCTGGGTCTGCC
TACCCAGACCGTGGACTCCTCTCAGGGCTCTGAATACGACTACGTGATCTTCACCCAGACCACCGAGACC
GCCCACAGCTGCAACGTGAACAGGTTCAACGTGGCCATCACCAGAGCTAAAGTGGGAATCCTGTGCATCA
TGAGCGACAGAGACCTGTACGACAAGCTGCAGTTCACCTCCCTGGAGATCCCCCGCAGGAACGTGGCTAC
CCTGCAGTAA
